Addgene plasmid #209963: pLPP1
Purpose: Contains Level 0 Part: mock / negative control Promoter (P-nc) for the construction of Level 1 plasmids
Depositing lab: Thorsten Mascher. Depositing organization: Technische Universitaet Dresden. Publication: Development of a Golden Gate Assembly-Based Genetic Toolbox for Lactiplantibacillus plantarum and Its Application for Engineering Monoterpenoid Biosynthesis. Li X, Schönberg PY, Wucherpfennig T, Hinze C, Sulaj F, Henle T, Mascher T. ACS Synth Biol. 2024 Sep 20;13(9):2764-2779. doi: 10.1021/acssynbio.4c00075. Epub 2024 Sep 10. PubMed 39254046.
Backbone
  Vector backbone: pLP1
  Vector type: Bacterial Expression
Growth in bacteria
  Bacterial resistance: Chloramphenicol, 25 μg/mL
  Growth temperature: 37°C
  Growth strain: DH5alpha
  Copy number: Low Copy
Gene/Insert
  Gene/Insert name: Promoter (mock)
  Species: Synthetic
  Cloning method: Restriction Enzyme; 5′ cloning site BsmBI (destroyed during cloning); 3′ cloning site BsmBI (destroyed during cloning)
Terms and licenses: Academic/Nonprofit Terms; Industry Terms: Not Available to Industry
How to cite: pLPP1 was a gift from Thorsten Mascher (Addgene plasmid # 209963 ; http://n2t.net/addgene:209963 ; RRID:Addgene_209963)
