[The description below was written by a language model from this plasmid's Addgene catalogue record and pLannotate feature annotations shown in this document.]
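Description:
pLPP1 is a small (about 2.1 kb) Level 0 part plasmid from a Golden Gate assembly toolbox developed for genetic engineering of Lactiplantibacillus plantarum. It is built on the pLP1 backbone and is catalogued as a bacterial expression vector, although its role is that of a part-storage plasmid maintained in E. coli DH5alpha. Its payload is a synthetic "mock" promoter (P-nc), a placeholder that occupies the promoter position in the assembly scheme and serves as a negative control. The part was inserted through BsmBI sites that were destroyed during cloning, as is usual when a Type IIS enzyme is used to domesticate a part into an entry vector. The record does not state which enzyme or overhangs release the part for Level 1 assembly.

The annotated sequence shows mainly backbone elements. A ColE1/pMB1-type origin supports replication in E. coli; the annotation tool labels this origin class as high-copy, whereas the catalogue entry lists the plasmid as low copy. Selection is by chloramphenicol, through a cat gene driven by its native promoter and followed by the lambda t0 terminator. BioBrick prefix and suffix sequences lie on either side of the sequence junction in the circular map. They are bordered by a putative bacterial terminator and a his operon terminator, which presumably insulate the cloning region from read-through transcription. The mock promoter itself is not annotated as a feature, which is expected for a non-functional synthetic sequence, and it most likely lies in the short interval between the prefix and suffix.

The plasmid is typically combined with other Level 0 parts to build Level 1 transcription units that lack a functional promoter. These provide a baseline for comparing promoter strength or reporter expression in L. plantarum.
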