Features (pLannotate 1.2.2; 8 found; start..end, strand, type, name):
     48..67      +  misc_feature   BioBrick suffix: universal suffix for all parts
     68..125     +  terminator     his operon terminator: This putative transcriptin terminator from the E. coli his operon has a 2-bp deletion introduced during synthesis. Its efficiency has not been determined.
    320..908     -  rep_origin     ori: high-copy-number ColE1/pMB1/pBR322/pUC origin of replication
   1091..1185    -  terminator     lambda t0 terminator: transcription terminator from phage lambda
   1209..1865    -  CDS            cat: CAT_ECOLX - Experimental evidence at protein level: Swiss-Prot protein existence level 1. This enzyme is an effector of chloramphenicol resistance in bacteria. From Escherichia coli. This protein is used as a marker in many commonly used cloning vectors, such as pACYC184.
   1866..1963    -  promoter       cat promoter: promoter of the E. coli cat gene encoding chloramphenicol acetyltransferase
   2049..2092    -  terminator     bacterial terminator: putative bacterial transcription terminator
   2095..2116    +  misc_feature   BioBrick prefix: BioBrick prefix for parts that do not start with "ATG"
>Addgene plasmid #209963 | pLPP1 | addgene full sequence | sequence record 419380 | Addgene NGS Result
GGTCTCGGGAGCCCCTGGCGCCCCTTTACTTGAGACCACTCATCGCGACTAGTAGCGGCCGCTGCAGTCC
GGCAAAAAAGGGCAAGGTGTCACCACCCTGCCCTTTTTCTTTAAAACCGAAAAGATTACTTCGCGTTATG
CAGGCTTCCTCGCTCACTGACTCGCTGCGCTCGGTCGTTCGGCTGCGGCGAGCGGTATCAGCTCACTCAA
AGGCGGTAATACGGTTATCCACAGAATCAGGGGATAACGCAGGAAAGAACATGTGAGCAAAAGGCCAGCA
AAAGGCCAGGAACCGTAAAAAGGCCGCGTTGCTGGCGTTTTTCCACAGGCTCCGCCCCCCTGACGAGCAT
CACAAAAATCGACGCTCAAGTCAGAGGTGGCGAAACCCGACAGGACTATAAAGATACCAGGCGTTTCCCC
CTGGAAGCTCCCTCGTGCGCTCTCCTGTTCCGACCCTGCCGCTTACCGGATACCTGTCCGCCTTTCTCCC
TTCGGGAAGCGTGGCGCTTTCTCATAGCTCACGCTGTAGGTATCTCAGTTCGGTGTAGGTCGTTCGCTCC
AAGCTGGGCTGTGTGCACGAACCCCCCGTTCAGCCCGACCGCTGCGCCTTATCCGGTAACTATCGTCTTG
AGTCCAACCCGGTAAGACACGACTTATCGCCACTGGCAGCAGCCACTGGTAACAGGATTAGCAGAGCGAG
GTATGTAGGCGGTGCTACAGAGTTCTTGAAGTGGTGGCCTAACTACGGCTACACTAGAAGAACAGTATTT
GGTATCTGCGCTCTGCTGAAGCCAGTTACCTTCGGAAAAAGAGTTGGTAGCTCTTGATCCGGCAAACAAA
CCACCGCTGGTAGCGGTGGTTTTTTTGTTTGCAAGCAGCAGATTACGCGCAGAAAAAAAGGATCTCAAGA
AGATCCTTTGATCTTTTCTACGGGGTCTGACGCTCAGTGGAACGAAAACTCACGTTAAGGGATTTTGGTC
ATGAGATTATCAAAAAGGATCTTCACCTAGATCCTTTTAAATTAAAAATGAAGTTTTAAATCAATCTAAA
GTATATATGAGTAAACTTGGTCTGACAGCTCGAGGCTTGGATTCTCACCAATAAAAAACGCCCGGCGGCA
ACCGAGCGTTCTGAACAAATCCAGATGGAGTTCTGAGGTCATTACTGGATCTATCAACAGGAGTCCAAGC
GAGCTCGATATCAAATTACGCCCCGCCCTGCCACTCGTCGCAGTACTGTTGTAATTCATTAAGCATTCTG
CCGACATGGAAGCCATCACAAACGGCATGATGAACCTGAATCGCCAGCGGCATCAGCACCTTGTCGCCTT
GCGTATAATATTTGCCCATGGTGAAAACGGGGGCGAAGAAGTTGTCCATATTGGCCACGTTTAAATCAAA
ACTGGTGAAACTCACCCAGGGATTGGCTGATACGAAAAACATATTCTCAATAAACCCTTTAGGGAAATAG
GCCAGGTTTTCACCGTAACACGCCACATCTTGCGAATATATGTGTAGAAACTGCCGGAAATCGTCGTGGT
ATTCACTCCAGAGTGATGAAAACGTTTCAGTTTGCTCATGGAAAACGGTGTAACAAGGGTGAACACTATC
CCATATCACCAGCTCACCGTCTTTCATTGCCATACGAAATTCCGGATGAGCATTCATCAGGCGGGCAAGA
ATGTGAATAAAGGCCGGATAAAACTTGTGCTTATTTTTCTTTACGGTCTTTAAAAAGGCCGTAATATCCA
GCTGAACGGTCTGGTTATAGGTACATTGAGCAACTGACTGAAATGCCTCAAAATGTTCTTTACGATGCCA
TTGGGATATATCAACGGTGGTATATCCAGTGATTTTTTTCTCCATTTTAGCTTCCTTAGCTCCTGAAAAT
CTCGATAACTCAAAAAATACGCCCGGTAGTGATCTTATTTCATTATGGTGAAAGTTGGAACCTCTTACGT
GCCCGATCAACTCGAGTGCCACCTGACGTCTAAGAAACCATTATTATCATGACATTAACCTATAAAAATA
GGCGTATCACGAGGCAGAATTTCAGATAAAAAAAATCCTTAGCTTTCGCTAAGGATGATTTCTGGAATTC
GCGGCCGCTTCTAGAGCGATGAGT
